>Addgene plasmid #170460 | pFp10 | addgene full sequence | sequence record 335760 | Addgene NGS Result
TTCTCTGTCACAGAATGAAAATTTTTCTGTCATCTCTTCGTTATTAATGTTTGTAATTGACTGAATATCA
ACGCTTATTTGCAGCCTGAATGGCGAATGGG
[124 nt withheld, positions 102-225]
C
[91 nt withheld, positions 227-317]
A
[49 nt withheld, positions 319-367]
CCTTTGACGTTGGAGTCCACGTTCTT
[37 nt withheld, positions 394-430]
ACCCTATCTCGGTCTATTCTTTTGATTTATAAGGGATTTTGCCGATTTCGGCCTATTGGTTAAAAAATGA
GCTGATTTAACAAAAATTTAACGCGAATTTTAACAAAATATTAACGCTTACAATTTAGGTGGCACTTTTC
GGGGAAATGTGCGCGGAACCCCTATTTGTTTATTTTTCTAAATACATTCAAATATGTATCCGCTCATGAG
ACAATAACCCTGATAAATGCTTCAATAATATTGAAAAAGGAAGAGTATGAGTATTCAACATTTCCGTGTC
GCCCTTATTCCCTTTTTTGCGGCATTTTGCCTTCCTGTTTTTGCTCACCCAGAAACGCTGGTGAAAGTAA
AAGATGCTGAAGATCAGTTGGGTGCACGAGTGGGTTACATCGAACTGGATCTCAACAGCGGTAAGATCCT
TGAGAGTTTTCGCCCCGAAGAACGTTTTCCAATGATGAGCACTTTTAAAGTTCTGCTATGTGGCGCGGTA
TTATCCCGTATTGACGCCGGGCAAGAGCAACTCGGTCGCCGCATACACTATTCTCAGAATGACTTGGTTG
AGTACTCACCAGTCACAGAAAAGCATCTTACGGATGGCATGACAGTAAGAGAATTATGCAGTGCTGCCAT
AACCATGAGTGATAACACTGCGGCCAACTTACTTCTGACAACGATCGGAGGACCGAAGGAGCTAACCGCT
TTTTTGCACAACATGGGGGATCATGTAACTCGCCTTGATCGTTGGGAACCGGAGCTGAATGAAGCCATAC
CAAACGACGAGCGTGACACCACGATGCCTGTAGCAATGGCAACAACGTTGCGCAAACTATTAACTGGCGA
ACTACTTACTCTAGCTTCCCGGCAACAATTAATAGACTGGATGGAGGCGGATAAAGTTGCAGGACCACTT
CTGCGCTCGGCCCTTCCGGCTGGCTGGTTTATTGCTGATAAATCTGGAGCCGGTGAGCGTGGGTCTCGCG
GTATCATTGCAGCACTGGGGCCAGATGGTAAGCCCTCCCGTATCGTAGTTATCTACACGACGGGGAGTCA
GGCAACTATGGATGAACGAAATAGACAGATCGCTGAGATAGGTGCCTCACTGATTAAGCATTGGTAACTG
TCAGACCAAGTTTACTCATATATACTTTAGATTGATTTAAAACTTCATTTTTAATTTAAAAGGATCTAGG
TGAAGATCCTTTTTGATAATCTCATGACCAAAATCCCTTAACGTGAGTTTTCGTTCCACTGAGCGTCAGA
CCCCGTAGAAAAGATCAAAGGATCTTCTTGAGATCCTTTTTTTCTGCGCGTAATCTGCTGCTTGCAAACA
AAAAAACCACCGCTACCAGCGGTGGTTTGTTTGCCGGATCAAGAGCTACCAACTCTTTTTCCGAAGGTAA
CTGGCTTCAGCAGAGCGCAGATACCAAATACTGTTCTTCTAGTGTAGCCGTAGTTAGGCCACCACTTCAA
GAACTCTGTAGCACCGCCTACATACCTCGCTCTGCTAATCCTGTTACCAGTGGCTGCTGCCAGTGGCGAT
AAGTCGTGTCTTACCGGGTTGGACTCAAGACGATAGTTACCGGATAAGGCGCAGCGGTCGGGCTGAACGG
GGGGTTCGTGCACACAGCCCAGCTTGGAGCGAACGACCTACACCGAACTGAGATACCTACAGCGTGAGCT
ATGAGAAAGCGCCACGCTTCCCGAAGGGAGAAAGGCGGACAGGTATCCGGTAAGCGGCAGGGTCGGAACA
GGAGAGCGCACGAGGGAGCTTCCAGGGGGAAACGCCTGGTATCTTTATAGTCCTGTCGGGTTTCGCCACC
TCTGACTTGAGCGTCGATTTTTGTGATGCTCGTCAGGGGGGCGGAGCCTATGGAAAAACGCCAGCAACGC
GGCCTTTTTACGGTTCCTGGCCTTTTGCTGGCCTTTTGCTCACATGTTCTTTCCTGCGTTATCCCCTGAT
TCTGTGGATAACCGTATTACCGCCTTTGAGTGAGCTGATACCGCTCGCCGCAGCCGAACGACCGAGCGCA
GCGAGTCAGTGAGCGAGGAAGCGGAAGAGCGCCTGATGCGGTATTTTCTCCTTACGCATCTGTGCGGTAT
TTCACACCGCATAGACCAGCCGCGTAACCTGGCAAAATCGGTTACGGTTGAGTAATAAATGGATGCCCTG
CGTAAGCGGGTGTGGGCGGACAATAAAGTCTTAAACTGAACAAAATAGATCTAAACTATGACAATAAAGT
CTTAAACTAGACAGAATAGTTGTAAACTGAAATCAGTCCAGTTATGCTGTGAAAAAGCATACTGGACTTT
TGTTATGGCTAAAGCAAACTCTTCATTTTCTGAAGTGCAAATTGCCCGTCGTATTAAAGAGGGGCGTGGC
CAAGGGCATGGTAAAGACTATATTCGCGGCGTTGTGACAATTTACCGAACAACTCCGCGGCCGGGAAGCC
GATCTCGGCTTGAACGAATTGTTAGGTGGCGGTACTTGGGTCGATATCAAAGTGCATCACTTCTTCCCGT
ATGCCCAACTTTGTATAGAGAGCCACTGCGGGATCGTCACCGTAATCTGCTTGCACGTAGATCACATAAG
CACCAAGCGCGTTGGCCTCATGCTTGAGGAGATTGATGAGCGCGGTGGCAATGCCCTGCCTCCGGTGCTC
GCCGGAGACTGCGAGATCATAGATATAGATCTCACTACGCGGCTGCTCAAACTTGGGCAGAACGTAAGCC
GCGAGAGCGCCAACAACCGCTTCTTGGTCGAAGGCAGCAAGCGCGATGAATGTCTTACTACGGAGCAAGT
TCCCGAGGTAATCGGAGTCCGGCTGATGTTGGGAGTAGGTGGCTACGTCTCCGAACTCACGACCGAAAAG
ATCAAGAGCAGCCCGCATGGATTTGACTTGGTCAGGGCCGAGCCTACATGTGCGAATGATGCCCATACTT
GAGCCACCTAACTTTGTTTTAGGGCGACTGCCCTGCTGCGTAACATCGTTGCTGCTGCGTAACATCGTTG
CTGCTCCATAACATCAAACATCGACCCACGGCGTAACGCGCTTGCTGCTTGGATGCCCGAGGCATAGACT
GTACAAAAAAACAGTCATAACAAGCCATGAAAACCGCCACTGCGCCGTTACCACCGCTGCGTTCGGTCAA
GGTTCTGGACCAGTTGCGTGAGCGCATACGCTACTTGCATTACAGTTTACGAACCGAACAGGCTTATGTC
AACTGGGTTTGTGCCTTCATCCGTTTCCACGGTGTGCGTCACCCGGCAACCTTGGGCAGCAGCGAAGTCG
AGGCATTTCTGTCCTGGCTGGCGAACGAGCGCAAGGTTTCGGTCTCCACGCATCGTCAGGCATTGGCGGC
CTTGCTGTTCTTCTACGGCAAGGTGCTGTGCACGGATCTGCCCTTGCTTCAGGAGATCGGTAGACCTCGG
CCGTCGCGGCGCTTGCCGGTGGTGCTGACCCCGGATGAAGTGGTTCGCATCCTCGGTTTTCTGGAAGGCG
AGCATCGTTTGTTCGCCCAGGACTCTAGCTATAGTTCTAGTGGTTGGCTACAGCTTTGTTTGTACTATCA
ACAGGTTGAACTGCTGATCAACAGATCCTCTACGCGGCCGCGGTACCATAACTTCGTATAGCATACATTA
TACGAAGTTATCTGGTTTAAACGTACCCGTAGTGGCTATGGCAGGGCTTGCCGCCCCGACGTTGGCTGCG
AGCCCTGGGCCTTCACCCGAACTTGGGGGTTGGGGTGGGGAAAAGGAAGAAACGCGGGCGTATTGGTCCC
AATGGGGTCTCGGTGGGGTATCGACAGAGTGCCAGCCCTGGGACCGAACCCCGCGTTTATGAACAAACGA
CCCAACACCCGTGCGTTTTATTCTGTCTTTTTATTGCCGTCATAGCGCGGGTTCCTTCCGGTATTGTCTC
CTTCCGTGTTTCAGTTAGCCTCCCCCATCTCCCGGTACCGCATGCTATGCATCAGCTGCTAGCACCATGG
CTCGAGATCCCGGGTGATCAAGTCTTCGTCGAGTGATTGTAAATAAAATGTAATTTACAGTATAGTATTT
TAATTAATATACAAATGATTTGATAATAATTCTTATTTAACTATAATATATTGTGTTGGGTTGAATTAAA
GGTCCGTATACTAGTATCGATGATTGACCCCAACAAAAGATTTATAATTAATCATAATCACGAACAACAA
CAAGTCAATGAAACAAATAAACAAGTTGTCGATAAAACATTCATAAATGACACAGCAACATACAATTCTT
GCATAATAAAAATTTAAATGACATCATATTTGAGAATAACAAATGACATTATCCCTCGATTGTGTTTTAC
AAGTAGAATTCTACCCGTAAAGCGAGTTTAGTTTTGAAAAACAAATGACATCATTTGTATAATGACATCA
TCCCCTGATTGTGTTTTACAAGTAGAATTCTATCCGTAAAGCGAGTTCAGTTTTGAAAACAAATGAGTCA
TACCTAAACACGTTAATAATCTTCTGATATCAGCTTATGACTCAAGTTATGAGCCGTGTGCAAAACATGA
GATAAGTTTATGACATCATCCACTGATCGTGCGTTACAAGTAGAATTCTACTCGTAAAGCCAGTTCGGTT
ATGAGCCGTGTGCAAAACATGACATCAGCTTATGACTCATACTTGATTGTGTTTTACGCGTAGAATTCTA
CTCGTAAAGCGAGTTCGGTTATGAGCCGTGTGCAAAACATGACATCAGCTTATGAGTCATAATTAATCGT
GCGTTACAAGTAGAATTCTACTCGTAAAGCGAGTTGAAGGATCATATTTAGTTGCGTTTATGAGATAAGA
TTGAAAAGCGTGTAAAATGTTTCCCGCGCTTGGCACAACTATTTACAATGCGGCCAAGTTATAAAAGATT
CTAATCTGATATGTTTTAAAACACCTTTGCGGCCCGAGTTGTTTGCGTACGTGACTAGCGAAGAAGATGT
GTGGACCGCAGAACAGATAGTAAAACAAAACCCTAGTATTGGAGCAATAATCGATCCTAGAATCCCAAAA
CAAACTGGTTATTGTGGTAGGTCATTTGTTTGGCAGAAAGAAAACTCGAGAAATTTCTCTGGCCGTTATT
CGTTATTCTCTCTTTTCTTTTTGGGTCTCTCCCTCTCTGCACTAATGCTCTCTCACTCTGTCACACAGTA
AACGGCATACTGCTCTCGTTGGTTCGAGAGAGCGCGCCTCGAATGTTCGCGAAAAGAGCGCCGGAGTATA
AATAGAGGCGCTTCGTCTACGGAGCGACAATTCAATTCAAACAAGCAAAGTGAACACGTCGCTAAGCGAA
AGCTAAGCAAATAAACAAGCGCAGCTGAACAAGCTAAACAATCTGCAGTAAAGTGCAAGTTAAAGTGAAT
CAATTAAAAGTAACCAGCAACCAAGTAAATCAACTGCAACTACTGAAATCTGCCAAGAAGTAATTATTGA
ATACAAGAAGAGAACTCTGAATAGGGAATTGGTAATACGACTCACTATAGGGGGATCCCGGTCCGAAGCG
CGCGGAATTCAAAGGCCTACGTCGACGAGCTCACTAGTCGCGGCCGCTTTCGAATCTAGAATGAATCGTT
TTTAAAATAACAAATCAATTGTTTTATAATATTCGTACGATTCTTTGATTATGTAATAAAATGTGATCAT
TAGGAAGATTACGAAAAATATAAAAAATATGAGTTCTGTGTGTATAACAAATGCTGTAAACGCCACAATT
GTGTTTGTTGCAAATAAACCCATGATTATTTGATTAAAATTGTTGTTTTCTTTGTTCATAGACAATAGTG
TGTTTTGCCTAAACGTGTACTGCATAAACTCCATGCGAGTGTATAGCGAGCTAGTGGCTAACGCTTGCCC
CACCAAAGTAGATTCGTCAAAATCCTCAATTTCATCACCCTCCTCCAAGTTTAACATTTGGCCGTCGGAA
TTAACTTCTAAAGATGCCACATAATCTAATAAATGAAATAGAGATTCAAACGTGGCGTCATCGTCCGTTT
CGACCATTTCCGAAAAGAACTCGGGCATAAACTCTATGATTTCTCTGGACGTGGTGTTGTCGAAACTCTC
AAAGTACGCAGTCAGGAACGTGCGCGACATGTCGTCGGGAAACTCGCGCGGAAACATGTTGTTGTAACCG
AACGGGTCCCATAGCGCCAAAACCAAATCTGCCAGCGTCAATAGAATGAGCACGATGCCGACAATGGAGC
TGGCTTGGATAGCGATTCGAGTTAACAAGCTTGTCGAGAAGTACTAGAGGATCATAATCAGCCATACCAC
ATTTGTAGAGGTTTTACTTGCTTTAAAAAACCTCCCACACCTCCCCCTGAACCTGAAACATAAAATGAAT
GCAATTGTTGTTGTTAACTTGTTTATTGCAGCTTATAATGGTTACAAATAAAGCAATAGCATCACAAATT
TCACAAATAAAGCATTTTTTTCACTGCATTCTAGTTGTGGTTTGTCCAAACTCATCAATGTATCTTATCA
TGTCTGGATCTGATCACTGCTTGAGCCTAGAAGATCCGGCTGCTAACAAAGCCCGAAAGGAAGCTGAGTT
GGCTGCTGCCACCGCTGAGCAATAACTATCATAACCTAACCCCTTGGGGCCTCTAAACGGGTCTTGAGGG
GTTTTTTGACCCTAGGAGATCCGAACCAGATAAGTGAAATCTAGTTCCAAACTATTTTGTCATTTTTAAT
TTTCGTATTAGCTTACGACGCTACACCCAGTTCCCATCTATTTTGTCACTCTTCCCTAAATAATCCTTAA
AAACTCCATTTCCACCCCTCCCAGTTCCCAACTATTTTGTCCGCCCACAGCGGGGCATTTTTCTTCCTGT
TATGTTTTTAATCAAACATCCTGCCAACTCCATGTGACAAACCGTCATCTTCGGCTACTTT
Features (pLannotate 1.2.2; 30 found; start..end, strand, type, name):
     81..97      +  CDS            lacZα (fragment): LacZα fragment of β-galactosidase; lacZ fragment
    102..556     +  rep_origin     f1 ori (sequence partly withheld): f1 bacteriophage origin of replication; arrow indicates direction of (+) strand synthesis
    582..686     +  promoter       AmpR promoter: bla
    687..1547    +  CDS            AmpR: β-lactamase; bla; confers resistance to ampicillin, carbenicillin, and related antibiotics
   1718..2306    +  rep_origin     ori: high-copy-number ColE1/pMB1/pBR322/pUC origin of replication
   2492..2543    -  misc_feature   bom (fragment): basis of mobility region from pBR322
   2611..2835    -  mobile_element Tn7R: mini-Tn7 element (right end of the Tn7 transposon) Tn7
   2902..3435    -  CDS            GmR: gentamycin acetyltransferase; aacC1; confers resistance to gentamycin
   3624..3652    -  promoter       Pc promoter: intI1 (promoter lies within the coding sequence); class 1 integron promoter
   3630..3992    -  CDS            YPR2_ECOLX (fragment): Protein predicted: Swiss-Prot protein existence level 4. From Escherichia coli.
   3992..4019    -  rep_origin     R6K γ ori (fragment): γ replication origin from E. coli plasmid R6K; requires the R6K initiator protein pi for replication
   4048..4081    +  protein_bind   loxP: Cre-mediated recombination occurs in the 8-bp core sequence (GCATACAT). Cre recombinase
   4271..4319    -  polyA_signal   HSV TK poly(A) signal: herpes simplex virus thymidine kinase polyadenylation signal (Cole and Stacy, 1985)
   4455..4564    -  promoter       p10 promoter: baculovirus promoter for expression in insect cells
   4583..4714    +  CDS            Y154_NPVAC (fragment): Protein predicted: Swiss-Prot protein existence level 4. From Autographa californica nuclear polyhedrosis virus (AcMNPV).
   4773..4803    -  enhancer       hr5 enhancer (fragment): Autographa californica hr5; baculovirus early transcription enhancer
   4803..4824    -  enhancer       hr5 enhancer (fragment): Autographa californica hr5; baculovirus early transcription enhancer
   4955..4980    -  enhancer       hr5 enhancer (fragment): Autographa californica hr5; baculovirus early transcription enhancer
   4990..5110    -  enhancer       hr5 enhancer (fragment): Autographa californica hr5; baculovirus early transcription enhancer
   5110..5181    -  enhancer       hr5 enhancer (fragment): Autographa californica hr5; baculovirus early transcription enhancer
   5186..5225    -  enhancer       hr5 enhancer (fragment): Autographa californica hr5; baculovirus early transcription enhancer
   5291..5455    +  CDS            PTP (fragment): PTP_NPVAC - Experimental evidence at protein level: Swiss-Prot protein existence level 1. Plays a role in the regulation and processing of late viral mRNAs by displaying RNA 5'-triphosphatase and diphosphatase activities. From Autographa californica nuclear polyhedrosis virus (AcMNPV).
   5457..5909    +  promoter       hsp70 promoter: Drosophila melanogaster hsp70Bb promoter
   5923..5941    +  promoter       T7 promoter: promoter for bacteriophage T7 RNA polymerase
   6035..6685    -  CDS            P74 (fragment): PIF0_NPVAC - Experimental evidence at protein level: Swiss-Prot protein existence level 1. Plays an essential role for oral infectivity of occlusion- derived virus (ODV) and functions also in host midgut attachment and fusion by binding to a specific host receptor. From Autographa californica nuclear polyhedrosis virus (AcMNPV).
   6710..6793    +  CDS            large T antigen (fragment): large T antigen from SV40 (simian virus 40)
   6816..6950    +  polyA_signal   SV40 poly(A) signal: SV40 polyadenylation signal
   6979..7028    +  CDS            SET1 (fragment): solubility-enhancement tag derived from T7 phage gene 10B
   7047..7088    +  terminator     T7 terminator (fragment): transcription terminator for bacteriophage T7 RNA polymerase
   7104..7269    -  mobile_element Tn7L: mini-Tn7 element (left end of the Tn7 transposon) Tn7
