[The description below was written by a language model from this plasmid's Addgene catalogue record and pLannotate feature annotations shown in this document.]
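Description:
pFp10 is an empty insect-cell expression vector from the EarlyBac system, built on the Invitrogen pFastBac backbone. It works as a donor plasmid for making recombinant baculovirus by Tn7 transposition. In E. coli it replicates from a high-copy ColE1/pUC-type origin and is selected with ampicillin through the bla gene; an f1 origin is also present. The catalogue lists a size of 7,229 bp, whereas the sequenced record that was annotated is 7,351 nt.

The transposable payload lies between the Tn7R and Tn7L mini-Tn7 ends. It includes a gentamicin acetyltransferase gene driven by the Pc integron promoter, which allows selection of bacmids that have received the cassette. No gene of interest is inserted. The record names the Drosophila hsp70 promoter as the expression promoter. In the feature table this promoter sits downstream of fragments of the AcMNPV hr5 early transcription enhancer and is followed by a T7 promoter, which is the listed sequencing primer site, and further on by an SV40 polyadenylation signal. This arrangement fits the EarlyBac approach of driving expression with a promoter that is active early in infection, rather than relying only on very late viral promoters. A baculovirus p10 promoter paired with an HSV TK polyadenylation signal is oriented in the opposite direction, suggesting a second, divergent expression position in the style of dual-promoter pFastBac vectors. A single loxP site is also annotated, which could permit Cre-mediated fusion with other plasmids, though the record does not state this use. Several short AcMNPV coding fragments (P74, PTP) are probably flanking viral sequence carried along with the regulatory elements. The depositor's comments point to use in producing oligomeric membrane proteins, and the associated publication concerns mammalian NMDA receptors.
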