Addgene plasmid #170460: pFp10
Purpose: EarlyBac insect cell expression system
Depositing lab: Hiro Furukawa. Depositing organization: Cold Spring Harbor Laboratory. Publication: Structural Basis of Functional Transitions in Mammalian NMDA Receptors. Chou TH, Tajima N, Romero-Hernandez A, Furukawa H. Cell. 2020 Jul 23;182(2):357-371.e13. doi: 10.1016/j.cell.2020.05.052. Epub 2020 Jun 30. PubMed 32610085.
Backbone
  Vector backbone: pFastBac
  Backbone manufacturer: Invitrogen
  Total vector size (bp): 7229
  Vector type: Insect Expression
Growth in bacteria
  Bacterial resistance: Ampicillin, 100 μg/mL
  Growth temperature: 37°C
  Growth strain: DH5alpha
  Copy number: High Copy
Gene/Insert
  Gene/Insert name: none
  Promoter: dHsp70
  Cloning method: Restriction Enzyme; 5′ cloning site multiple cloning site (unknown if destroyed); 3′ cloning site multiple cloning site (unknown if destroyed)
  Sequencing primers: 5′ T7; 3′ n.a.
Terms and licenses: Academic/Nonprofit Terms; Industry Terms: Not Available to Industry
Depositor comments: For a more detailed description, go to: Furukawa, H, Simorowski, N, Michalski, K (January 2021) Effective production of oligomeric membrane proteins by EarlyBac-insect cell system. In: Methods in Enzymology. Elsevier. DOI: 10.1016/bs.mie.2020.12.019 For online protocol, go to: http://furukawalab.labsites.cshl.edu/protocols/earlybac/
How to cite: pFp10 was a gift from Hiro Furukawa (Addgene plasmid # 170460 ; http://n2t.net/addgene:170460 ; RRID:Addgene_170460)
